Addgene plasmid #39492: pcDNA3-myc-p110α(R916P)-CAAX (kinase-dead)
Depositing lab: Julian Downward. Publication: Activation of phosphoinositide 3-kinase by interaction with Ras and by point mutation. Rodriguez-Viciana P, Warne PH, Vanhaesebroeck B, Waterfield MD, Downward J. EMBO J. 1996 May 15;15(10):2442-51. PubMed 8665852.
Backbone
  Vector backbone: pcDNA3
  Backbone manufacturer: Invitrogen
  Vector type: Mammalian Expression
  Selectable markers: Neomycin (select with G418)
Growth in bacteria
  Bacterial resistance: Ampicillin, 100 μg/mL
  Growth temperature: 37°C
  Growth strain: DH5alpha
  Copy number: High Copy
Gene/Insert
  Gene/Insert name: p110(R916P) Kinase Dead (alt name: PIK3CA)
  Species: B. taurus (bovine)
  Mutation: R916P = Kinase Dead
  GenBank ID: M93252
  Entrez Gene: PIK3CA
  Promoter: CMV
  Tag / fusion protein: CAAX (C terminal on insert); myc (N terminal on insert)
  Cloning method: Restriction Enzyme; 5′ cloning site BamHI (not destroyed); 3′ cloning site BamHI (not destroyed)
  Sequencing primers: 5′ CMV-F; 3′ SP6
Terms and licenses: Academic/Nonprofit Terms; Industry Terms: Not Available to Industry
How to cite: pcDNA3-myc-p110α(R916P)-CAAX (kinase-dead) was a gift from Julian Downward (Addgene plasmid # 39492)
