[The description below was written by a language model from this plasmid's Addgene catalogue record.]
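Description:
pcDNA3-myc-p110α(R916P)-CAAX (kinase-dead) is a mammalian expression plasmid built on the pcDNA3 backbone. It is maintained in E. coli as a high-copy plasmid under ampicillin selection, and it carries a neomycin resistance marker, so transfected mammalian cells can be selected with G418 to obtain stable lines as well as being used for transient expression. No feature table is provided, so details of the backbone elements beyond these catalogue fields are not documented here.

The insert is the bovine PIK3CA coding sequence, which encodes p110α, the catalytic subunit of class I phosphoinositide 3-kinase. It was cloned as a BamHI fragment, with both sites retained, downstream of the CMV promoter for strong constitutive expression. The protein carries an N-terminal myc epitope for detection or immunoprecipitation. It also carries a C-terminal CAAX motif, a prenylation signal of the type found on Ras-family proteins that directs lipid modification and anchoring to cellular membranes. Membrane targeting of wild-type p110 is generally used to make the enzyme constitutively active by placing it next to its lipid substrates. In this construct, however, the R916P point mutation is recorded as abolishing kinase activity.

The construct therefore produces a membrane-localised but catalytically inactive p110α. Its most likely use is as a negative control alongside an active membrane-targeted p110-CAAX, to show that downstream signalling effects depend on lipid kinase activity and not simply on overexpression or membrane recruitment. This fits the associated work on how PI 3-kinase is activated by Ras interaction and by point mutation.
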