>Addgene plasmid #39492 | pcDNA3-myc-p110α(R916P)-CAAX (kinase-dead) | addgene partial sequence | sequence record 51625 | mPIK3CA-F 5'-gcagcatgccaatctcttc-3'
TGGCTCTGGAATGCCAGAACTGCAATCTTTTGATGATATTGCATACATTCGAAAGACCCTAGCTTTAGAT
AAAACTGAGCAAGAGGCTTTGGAGTATTTCATGAAACAAATGAATGATGCACACCATGGTGGCTGGACAA
CAAAAATGGATTGGATCTTCCACACAATTAAGCAGCATGCTTTGAACTGTAAGTGTGTGCTCTCTTGAGG
ATCCAGATCTTATTAAAGCAGAACTTGTTTATTGCAGCTTATAATGGTTACAAATAAAGCAATAGCATCA
CAAATTTCACAAATAAAGCATTTTTTTCACTGCATTCTAGTTGTGGTTTGTCCAAACTCATCAATGTATC
TTATCATGTCTGGTCGACTCTAGACTCTTCCGCTTCCTCGCTCACTGACTCGCTGCGCTCGGTCGTTCGG
CTGCGGCGAGCGGTATCAGCTCACTCAAAGGCGGTAATACGGTTATCCACAGAATCAGGGGATAACGCAG
GAAAGAACATGTGAGCAAAAGGCCAGCAAAAGGCCAGGAACCGTAAAAAGGCCGCGTTGCTGGCGTTTTT
CCATAGGCTCCGCCCCCCTGACGAGCATCACAAAAATCGACGCTCAAGTCAGAGGTGGCGAAACCCGACA
GGACTATAAAGATACCAGGCGTTTCCCCCTGGAAGCTCCCTCGTGCGCTCTCCTGTTCCGACCCTGCCGC
TTACCGGATACCTGTCCGCCTTTCTCCCTTCGGGAAGCGTGGCGCTTTCTCATAGCTCACGCTGTAGGTA
TCTCAGTTCGGTGTAGGTCGTTCGCTCCAAGCTGGGCTGTGTGCACGAACCCCCCGTTCAGCCCGACCGC
TGCGCCTTATCCGGTAACTATCGTCTTGAGTCCAACCCGGTAAGACACGACTTATCGCCACTGGCAGCAG
CCACTGGTAACAGGATTACA
