>Addgene plasmid #39492 | pcDNA3-myc-p110α(R916P)-CAAX (kinase-dead) | addgene partial sequence | sequence record 51630 | hPIK3CA-F2 5'-CAAAAAGGCCACTGTGGTTG-3'
ATCATCTTTAAAAATGGGGATGATTTACGGCAAGATATGCTAACCCTTCAGATTATTCGCATTATGGAAA
ATATCTGGCAAAATCAAGGTCTTGATCTTCGAATGTTACCTTATGGATGTCTGTCAATCGGTGACTGTGT
GGGACTTATCGAGGTGGTGAGAAATTCTCACACTATAATGCAGATTCAGTGTAAAGGAGGCCTGAAAGGT
GCACTGCAGTTTAACAGCCACACACTCCATCAGTGGCTCAAAGACAAGAACAAGGGGGAAATATATGATG
CGGCCATCGATTTGTTTACACGATCATGTGCTGGATATTGTGTTGCCACCTTCATTTTGGGAATTGGGGA
TCCTCACAATAGTAATATCATGGTTAAAGATGATGGACAACTGTTTCATATAGATTTTGGACACTTTTTG
GATCACAAGAAGAAAAAATTTGGTTATAAACGAGAGCGCGTGCCGTTTGTTTTGACACAAGATTTCTTAA
TAGTGATTAGTAAAGGAGCCCAAGAATGCACAAAGACAAGAGAATTTGAGAGGTTTCAGGAGATGTGTTA
CAAGGCTTATCTAGCTATTCGGCAGCATGCCAATCTCTTCATAAATCTTTTCTCAATGATGCTTGGCTCT
GGAATGCCAGAACTGCAATCTTTTGATGATATTGCATACATTCGAAAGACCCTAGCTTTAGATAAAACTG
AGCAAGAGGCTTTG
